Addgene plasmid #81370: pDONR223_HAUS1_p.A102V
Purpose: Gateway Donor vector containing HAUS1 , part of the Target Accelerator Plasmid Collection.
Depositing lab: Jesse Boehm & William Hahn & David Root. Depositing organization: Broad Institute. Publication: Systematic Functional Interrogation of Rare Cancer Variants Identifies Oncogenic Alleles. Kim E, Ilic N, Shrestha Y, Zou L, Kamburov A, Zhu C, Yang X, Lubonja R, Tran N, Nguyen C, Lawrence MS, Piccioni F, Bagul M, Doench JG, Chouinard CR, Wu X, Hogstrom L, Natoli T, Tamayo P, Horn H, Corsello SM, Lage K, Root DE, Subramanian A, Golub TR, Getz G, Boehm JS, Hahn WC. Cancer Discov. 2016 Jul;6(7):714-26. doi: 10.1158/2159-8290.CD-16-0160. Epub 2016 May 4. PubMed 27147599.
Backbone
  Vector backbone: pDONR223
  Backbone manufacturer: Invitrogen
  Backbone size w/o insert (bp): 2790
  Vector type: Gateway Entry vector
Growth in bacteria
  Bacterial resistance: Spectinomycin, 50 μg/mL
  Growth temperature: 37°C
  Growth strain: DH5alpha
  Copy number: High Copy
Gene/Insert
  Gene/Insert name: HAUS1
  Species: H. sapiens (human)
  Mutation: A102V
  GenBank ID: NM_138443.3
  Entrez Gene: HAUS1 (a.k.a. CCDC5, HEI-C, HEIC, HsT1461)
  Promoter: None
  Cloning method: Gateway Cloning
  Sequencing primers: 5′ M13pUC-fwd; 3′ M13-Rev
Terms and licenses: Academic/Nonprofit Terms; Industry Terms: Not Available to Industry
Depositor comments: Closed state: stop codon immediately follows insert
How to cite: pDONR223_HAUS1_p.A102V was a gift from Jesse Boehm & William Hahn & David Root (Addgene plasmid # 81370 ; http://n2t.net/addgene:81370 ; RRID:Addgene_81370)
