[The description below was written by a language model from this plasmid's Addgene catalogue record and pLannotate feature annotations shown in this document.]
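Description:
pDONR223_HAUS1_p.A102V is a Gateway entry clone built on the Invitrogen pDONR223 backbone and belongs to the Target Accelerator Plasmid Collection, a resource of cancer-associated gene variants made for systematic functional testing. It is a small bacterial plasmid of about 3.6 kb in the sequenced record. It replicates in E. coli from a high-copy ColE1/pUC-type origin and is selected with spectinomycin through the aadA (SmR) aminoglycoside adenylyltransferase gene. A class 1 integron Pc promoter fragment and a remnant of a gentamicin acetyltransferase gene lie upstream of this marker. The rrnB T1 and T2 terminators are also annotated and help insulate the cloning region from read-through transcription. Short lacZα and lacI fragments appear to be backbone remnants with no evident function.

The payload is the human HAUS1 open reading frame (also known as CCDC5 or HEI-C) carrying the A102V substitution. HAUS1 encodes a subunit of the HAUS augmin-like complex, which is involved in mitotic spindle assembly, centrosome integrity and cytokinesis. The ORF is flanked by two attL recombination sites in opposite orientations. The automated annotation labels both as attL3. These sites allow transfer of the insert into attR-containing destination vectors by an LR Clonase reaction. The clone is in the "closed" configuration, with a stop codon directly after the coding sequence, so it suits native or N-terminally tagged expression rather than C-terminal fusions. The insert has no promoter of its own. The only nearby promoter is a T7 promoter outside the downstream att site, pointing back toward the insert on the opposite strand. The plasmid therefore serves as a shuttle source for building expression constructs, for example to compare this variant allele with wild-type HAUS1 in cell-based assays.
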