Features (pLannotate 1.2.2; 12 found; start..end, strand, type, name):
     38..74      -  CDS            lacZα (fragment): LacZα fragment of β-galactosidase; lacZ fragment
     91..186     +  protein_bind   attL3: mutant version of attL; recombination site for the Gateway® LR reaction LR Clonase™
    192..1025    +  CDS            HAUS1: HAUS1_HUMAN - Also known as CCDC5, HEIC. Experimental evidence at protein level: Swiss-Prot protein existence level 1. Contributes to mitotic spindle assembly, maintenance of centrosome integrity and completion of cytokinesis as part of the HAUS augmin-like complex. From Homo sapiens (Human).
   1033..1128    -  protein_bind   attL3: mutant version of attL; recombination site for the Gateway® LR reaction LR Clonase™
   1147..1165    -  promoter       T7 promoter: promoter for bacteriophage T7 RNA polymerase
   1355..1378    +  promoter       Pc promoter (fragment): intI1 (promoter lies within the coding sequence); class 1 integron promoter
   1554..1610    +  CDS            GmR (fragment): gentamycin acetyltransferase; aacC1; confers resistance to gentamycin
   1617..2408    +  CDS            SmR: aminoglycoside adenylyltransferase (Murphy, 1985); aadA; confers resistance to spectinomycin and streptomycin
   2501..3089    +  rep_origin     ori: high-copy-number ColE1/pMB1/pBR322/pUC origin of replication
   3272..3364    +  CDS            lacI (fragment): lac repressor; lacI; The lac repressor binds to the lac operator to inhibit transcription in E. coli. This inhibition can be relieved by adding lactose or isopropyl-β-D-thiogalactopyranoside (IPTG).
   3419..3446    -  terminator     rrnB T2 terminator: transcription terminator T2 from the E. coli rrnB gene
   3578..3621    +  terminator     rrnB T1 terminator: Escherichia coli rrnB; transcription terminator T1 from the E. coli rrnB gene
>Addgene plasmid #81370 | pDONR223_HAUS1_p.A102V | addgene full sequence | sequence record 167786 | Addgene NGS Result
GGCAGTTCCCTACTCTCGCGTTAACGCTAGCATGGATGTTTTCCCAGTCACGACGTTGTAAAACGACGGC
CAGTCTTAAGCTCGGGCCCCAAATAATGATTTTATTTTGACTGATAGTGACCTGTTCGTTGCAACAAATT
GATGAGCAATGCTTTTTTATAATGCCAACTTTGTACAAAAAAGTTGGCACCATGGAGCCGCAGGAGGAGA
GAGAAACGCAGGTTGCTGCGTGGTTAAAAAAAATATTTGGAGATCATCCTATTCCACAGTATGAGGTGAA
CCCACGGACCACAGAGATTTTACATCACCTTTCAGAACGCAACAGGGTCCGGGACAGGGATGTCTACCTG
GTAATAGAGGACTTGAAGCAGAAAGCAAGTGAATACGAGTCAGAAGCCAAGTATCTTCAAGACCTTCTCA
TGGAGAGTGTGAATTTTTCCCCCGCCAATCTCTCTAGCACTGGTTCCAGGTATCTGAATGCTTTGGTTGA
CAGTGTGGTGGCCCTTGAAACAAAGGATACCTCGCTAGCTAGTTTTATCCCTGCAGTGAATGATTTGACC
TCTGATCTCTTTCGTACCAAATCCAAAAGTGAAGAAATCAAGATTGAACTGGAAAAACTTGAAAAAAATT
TAACTGCAACTTTAGTATTAGAAAAATGTCTACAAGAGGATGTCAAGAAAGCAGAGTTGCATCTGTCTAC
AGAAAGGGCCAAAGTTGATAATCGTCGTCAGAACATGGACTTTCTAAAAGCAAAGTCAGAGGAATTCAGA
TTTGGAATCAAGGCTGCAGAGGAGCAACTTTCAGCCAGAGGCATGGATGCTTCTCTGTCTCATCAGTCCT
TAGTAGCACTATCAGAGAAACTGGCAAGATTAAAGCAACAGACTATACCTTTGAAGAAAAAATTGGAGTC
CTATTTAGACTTAATGCCGAATCCGTCTCTTGCTCAAGTGAAAATTGAAGAAGCAAAGCGAGAACTAGAT
AGCATTGAAGCTGAACTTACAAGAAGAGTAGACATGATGGAACTGTGATTGCCAACTTTCTTGTACAAAG
TTGGCATTATAAGAAAGCATTGCTTATCAATTTGTTGCAACGAACAGGTCACTATCAGTCAAAATAAAAT
CATTATTTGCCATCCAGCTGATATCCCCTATAGTGAGTCGTATTACATGGTCATAGCTGTTTCCTGGCAG
CTCTGGCCCGTGTCTCAAAATCTCTGATGTTACATTGCACAAGATAAAAATATATCATCATGCCTCCTCT
AGACCAGCCAGGACAGAAATGCCTCGACTTCGCTGCTACCCAAGGTTGCCGGGTGACGCACACCGTGGAA
ACGGATGAAGGCACGAACCCAGTGGACATAAGCCTGTTCGGTTCGTAAGCTGTAATGCAAGTAGCGTATG
CGCTCACGCAACTGGTCCAGAACCTTGACCGAACGCAGCGGTGGTAACGGCGCAGTGGCGGTTTTCATGG
CTTGTTATGACTGTTTTTTTGGGGTACAGTCTATGCCTCGGGCATCCAAGCAGCAAGCGCGTTACGCCGT
GGGTCGATGTTTGATGTTATGGAGCAGCAACGATGTTACGCAGCAGGGCAGTCGCCCTAAAACAAAGTTA
AACATTATGAGGGAAGCGGTGATCGCCGAAGTATCGACTCAACTATCAGAGGTAGTTGGCGTCATCGAGC
GCCATCTCGAACCGACGTTGCTGGCCGTACATTTGTACGGCTCCGCAGTGGATGGCGGCCTGAAGCCACA
CAGTGATATTGATTTGCTGGTTACGGTGACCGTAAGGCTTGATGAAACAACGCGGCGAGCTTTGATCAAC
GACCTTTTGGAAACTTCGGCTTCCCCTGGAGAGAGCGAGATTCTCCGCGCTGTAGAAGTCACCATTGTTG
TGCACGACGACATCATTCCGTGGCGTTATCCAGCTAAGCGCGAACTGCAATTTGGAGAATGGCAGCGCAA
TGACATTCTTGCAGGTATCTTCGAGCCAGCCACGATCGACATTGATCTGGCTATCTTGCTGACAAAAGCA
AGAGAACATAGCGTTGCCTTGGTAGGTCCAGCGGCGGAGGAACTCTTTGATCCGGTTCCTGAACAGGATC
TATTTGAGGCGCTAAATGAAACCTTAACGCTATGGAACTCGCCGCCCGACTGGGCTGGCGATGAGCGAAA
TGTAGTGCTTACGTTGTCCCGCATTTGGTACAGCGCAGTAACCGGCAAAATCGCGCCGAAGGATGTCGCT
GCCGACTGGGCAATGGAGCGCCTGCCGGCCCAGTATCAGCCCGTCATACTTGAAGCTAGACAGGCTTATC
TTGGACAAGAAGAAGATCGCTTGGCCTCGCGCGCAGATCAGTTGGAAGAATTTGTCCACTACGTGAAAGG
CGAGATCACCAAGGTAGTCGGCAAATAACCCTCGAGCCACCCATGACCAAAATCCCTTAACGTGAGTTAC
GCGTCGTTCCACTGAGCGTCAGACCCCGTAGAAAAGATCAAAGGATCTTCTTGAGATCCTTTTTTTCTGC
GCGTAATCTGCTGCTTGCAAACAAAAAAACCACCGCTACCAGCGGTGGTTTGTTTGCCGGATCAAGAGCT
ACCAACTCTTTTTCCGAAGGTAACTGGCTTCAGCAGAGCGCAGATACCAAATACTGTTCTTCTAGTGTAG
CCGTAGTTAGGCCACCACTTCAAGAACTCTGTAGCACCGCCTACATACCTCGCTCTGCTAATCCTGTTAC
CAGTGGCTGCTGCCAGTGGCGATAAGTCGTGTCTTACCGGGTTGGACTCAAGACGATAGTTACCGGATAA
GGCGCAGCGGTCGGGCTGAACGGGGGGTTCGTGCACACAGCCCAGCTTGGAGCGAACGACCTACACCGAA
CTGAGATACCTACAGCGTGAGCTATGAGAAAGCGCCACGCTTCCCGAAGGGAGAAAGGCGGACAGGTATC
CGGTAAGCGGCAGGGTCGGAACAGGAGAGCGCACGAGGGAGCTTCCAGGGGGAAACGCCTGGTATCTTTA
TAGTCCTGTCGGGTTTCGCCACCTCTGACTTGAGCGTCGATTTTTGTGATGCTCGTCAGGGGGGCGGAGC
CTATGGAAAAACGCCAGCAACGCGGCCTTTTTACGGTTCCTGGCCTTTTGCTGGCCTTTTGCTCACATGT
TCTTTCCTGCGTTATCCCCTGATTCTGTGGATAACCGTATTACCGCCTTTGAGTGAGCTGATACCGCTCG
CCGCAGCCGAACGACCGAGCGCAGCGAGTCAGTGAGCGAGGAAGCGGAAGAGCGCCCAATACGCAAACCG
CCTCTCCCCGCGCGTTGGCCGATTCATTAATGCAGCTGGCACGACAGGTTTCCCGACTGGAAAGCGGGCA
GTGAGCGCAACGCAATTAATACGCGTACCGCTAGCCAGGAAGAGTTTGTAGAAACGCAAAAAGGCCATCC
GTCAGGATGGCCTTCTGCTTAGTTTGATGCCTGGCAGTTTATGGCGGGCGTCCTGCCCGCCACCCTCCGG
GCCGTTGCTTCACAACGTTCAAATCCGCTCCCGGCGGATTTGTCCTACTCAGGAGAGCGTTCACCGACAA
ACAACAGATAAAACGAAAGGCCCAGTCTTCCGACTGAGCCTTTCGTTTTATTTGATGCCT
