>Addgene plasmid #81370 | pDONR223_HAUS1_p.A102V | depositor partial sequence | sequence record 154689 | Insert sequence
ATGGAGCCGCAGGAGGAGAGAGAAACGCAGGTTGCTGCGTGGTTAAAAAAAATATTTGGAGATCATCCTA
TTCCACAGTATGAGGTGAACCCACGGACCACAGAGATTTTACATCACCTTTCAAAACGCAACAGGGTCCG
GGACAGGGATGTCTACCTGGTAATAGAGGACTTGAAGCAGAAAGCAAGTGAATACGAGTCAGAAGCCAAG
TATCTTCAAGACCTTCTCATGGAGAGTGTGAATTTTTCCCCCGCCAATCTCTCTAGCACTGGTTCCAGGT
ATCTGAATGCTTTGGTTGACAGTGTGGTGGCCCTTGAAACAAAGGATACCTCGCTAGCTAGTTTTATCCC
TGCAGTGAATGATTTGACCTCTGATCTCTTTCGTACCAAATCCAAAAGTGAAGAAATCAAGATTGAACTG
GAAAAACTTGAAAAAAATTTAACTGCAACTTTAGTATTAGAAAAATGTCTACAAGAGGATGTCAAGAAAG
CAGAGTTGCATCTGTCTACAGAAAGGGCCAAAGTTGATAATCGTCGTCAGAACATGGACTTTCTAAAAGC
AAAGTCAGAGGAATTCAGATTTGGAATCAAGGCTGCAGAGGAGCAACTTTCAGCCAGAGGCATGGATGCT
TCTCTGTCTCATCAGTCCTTAGTAGCACTATCAGAGAAACTGGCAAGATTAAAGCAACAGACTATACCTT
TGAAGAAAAAATTGGAGTCCTATTTAGACTTAATGCCGAATCCGTCTCTTGCTCAAGTGAAAATTGAAGA
AGCAAAGCGAGAACTAGATAGCATTGAAGCTGAACTTACAAGAAGAGTAGACATGATGGAACTG
